Addgene plasmid #29307: pMCGL
Depositing lab: Nils Walter. Depositing organization: University of Michigan. Publication: Nondenaturing purification of co-transcriptionally folded RNA avoids common folding heterogeneity. Pereira MJ, Behera V, Walter NG. PLoS One. 2010 . 5(9):e12953. 10.1371/journal.pone.0012953 PubMed 20886091.
Backbone
  Vector backbone: pGEM4Z
  Backbone manufacturer: Promega
  Backbone size w/o insert (bp): 2700
  Vector type: Bacterial Expression
Growth in bacteria
  Bacterial resistance: Ampicillin, 100 μg/mL
  Growth temperature: 37°C
  Growth strain: XL10 Gold
  Copy number: High Copy
Gene/Insert
  Gene/Insert name: Glucosamine-6-phosphate activated ribozyme (alt name: glmS Ribozyme)
  Species: B. subtilis
  Promoter: T7
  Cloning method: Restriction Enzyme; 5′ cloning site AflII (not destroyed); 3′ cloning site EcoRI (not destroyed)
  Sequencing primers: 5′ T7 promoter; 3′ SP6
Terms and licenses: Academic/Nonprofit Terms; Industry Terms: Not Available to Industry
How to cite: pMCGL was a gift from Nils Walter (Addgene plasmid # 29307 ; http://n2t.net/addgene:29307 ; RRID:Addgene_29307)
