[The description below was written by a language model from this plasmid's Addgene catalogue record and pLannotate feature annotations shown in this document.]
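Description:
pMCGL is a small (about 2.95 kb) high-copy bacterial plasmid built on the Promega pGEM4Z backbone and carrying the glucosamine-6-phosphate-activated glmS ribozyme from Bacillus subtilis. It replicates in E. coli through a ColE1/pUC-type origin and is selected with ampicillin through the β-lactamase gene and its native promoter. The feature table also shows the usual pGEM remnants: a lac promoter with its operator and CAP binding site, fragments of lacZα and lacI, and short rop and bom fragments. These are backbone leftovers rather than functional parts of the payload.

The ribozyme sequence was cloned between AflII and EcoRI sites, both of which were retained. It lies between the opposing T7 and SP6 phage promoters of the pGEM polylinker. The annotated glmS ncRNA, which spans the numbering origin of the circular record, is on the same strand as the T7 promoter and downstream of it. This agrees with the catalogue entry naming T7 as the driving promoter, while SP6 faces the insert from the opposite end and is listed as a sequencing primer site. Although it is catalogued as a bacterial expression vector, the arrangement is that of a template for T7 RNA polymerase run-off transcription. The associated publication title concerns nondenaturing purification of co-transcriptionally folded RNA. This suggests that the glmS ribozyme's ligand-triggered self-cleavage is used in that purification work, possibly as a cleavable module attached to a target RNA. However, the record does not spell out that design, does not annotate any additional RNA or affinity tag, and does not say how the preserved AflII site is meant to be used.
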