Features (pLannotate 1.2.2; 13 found; start..end, strand, type, name):
     66..84      -  promoter       T7 promoter: promoter for bacteriophage T7 RNA polymerase
    127..143     -  protein_bind   lac operator: The lac repressor binds to the lac operator to inhibit transcription in E. coli. This inhibition can be relieved by adding lactose or isopropyl-β-D-thiogalactopyranoside (IPTG). lac repressor encoded by lacI
    151..181     -  promoter       lac promoter: promoter for the E. coli lac operon
    196..217     -  protein_bind   CAP binding site: CAP binding activates transcription in the presence of cAMP. E. coli catabolite activator protein
    230..322     -  CDS            lacI (fragment): lac repressor; lacI; The lac repressor binds to the lac operator to inhibit transcription in E. coli. This inhibition can be relieved by adding lactose or isopropyl-β-D-thiogalactopyranoside (IPTG).
    505..1093    -  rep_origin     ori: high-copy-number ColE1/pMB1/pBR322/pUC origin of replication
   1264..2123    -  CDS            AmpR: β-lactamase; bla; confers resistance to ampicillin, carbenicillin, and related antibiotics
   2124..2228    -  promoter       AmpR promoter: bla
   2323..2358    +  CDS            rop (fragment): Rop protein, which maintains plasmids at low copy number; rop
   2460..2559    +  misc_feature   bom (fragment): basis of mobility region from pBR322
   2565..2722    -  CDS            lacZα (fragment): LacZα fragment of β-galactosidase; lacZ fragment
   2726..2744    +  promoter       SP6 promoter: promoter for bacteriophage SP6 RNA polymerase
   2766..20      -  ncRNA          glmS (across the origin): Accession: RF00234 - glmS glucosamine-6-phosphate activated ribozyme
>Addgene plasmid #29307 | pMCGL | depositor full sequence | sequence record 36713 | T7 Forward
TTCGGGCGCGCATGCCTGCAGGTCGACTCTAGAGGATCCCCGGGTACCGAGCTCAAGCTTGTCTCCCTAT
AGTGAGTCGTATTAGAGCTTGGCGTAATCATGGTCATAGCTGTTTCCTGTGTGAAATTGTTATCCGCTCA
CAATTCCACACAACATACGAGCCGGAAGCATAAAGTGTAAAGCCTGGGGTGCCTAATGAGTGAGCTAACT
CACATTAATTGCGTTGCGCTCACTGCCCGCTTTCCAGTCGGGAAACCTGTCGTGCCAGCTGCATTAATGA
ATCGGCCAACGCGCGGGGAGAGGCGGTTTGCGTATTGGGCGCTCTTCCGCTTCCTCGCTCACTGACTCGC
TGCGCTCGGTCGTTCGGCTGCGGCGAGCGGTATCAGCTCACTCAAAGGCGGTAATACGGTTATCCACAGA
ATCAGGGGATAACGCAGGAAAGAACATGTGAGCAAAAGGCCAGCAAAAGGCCAGGAACCGTAAAAAGGCC
GCGTTGCTGGCGTTTTTCCATAGGCTCCGCCCCCCTGACGAGCATCACAAAAATCGACGCTCAAGTCAGA
GGTGGCGAAACCCGACAGGACTATAAAGATACCAGGCGTTTCCCCCTGGAAGCTCCCTCGTGCGCTCTCC
TGTTCCGACCCTGCCGCTTACCGGATACCTGTCCGCCTTTCTCCCTTCGGGAAGCGTGGCGCTTTCTCAT
AGCTCACGCTGTAGGTATCTCAGTTCGGTGTAGGTCGTTCGCTCCAAGCTGGGCTGTGTGCACGAACCCC
CCGTTCAGCCCGACCGCTGCGCCTTATCCGGTAACTATCGTCTTGAGTCCAACCCGGTAAGACACGACTT
ATCGCCACTGGCAGCAGCCACTGGTAACAGGATTAGCAGAGCGAGGTATGTAGGCGGTGCTACAGAGTTC
TTGAAGTGGTGGCCTAACTACGGCTACACTAGAAGAACAGTATTTGGTATCTGCGCTCTGCTGAAGCCAG
TTACCTTCGGAAAAAGAGTTGGTAGCTCTTGATCCGGCAAACAAACCACCGCTGGTAGCGGTGGTTTTTT
TGTTTGCAAGCAGCAGATTACGCGCAGAAAAAAAGGATCTCAAGAAGATCCTTTGATCTTTTCTACGGGG
TCTGACGCTCAGTGGAACGAAAACTCACGTTAAGGGATTTTGGTCATGAGATTATCAAAAAGGATCTTCA
CCTAGATCCTTTTAAATTAAAAATGAAGTTTTAAATCAATCTAAAGTATATATGAGTAAACTTGGTCTGA
CAGTTACCAATGCTTAATCAGTGAGGCACCTATCTCAGCGATCTGTCTATTTCGTTCATCCATAGTTGCC
TGACTCCCCGTCGTGTAGATAACTACGATACGGGAGGGCTTACCATCTGGCCCCAGTGCTGCAATGATAC
CGCGAGACCCACGCTCACCGGCTCCAGATTTATCAGCAATAAACCAGCCAGCCGGAAGGGCCGAGCGCAG
AAGTGGTCCTGCAACTTTATCCGCCTCCATCCAGTCTATTAATTGTTGCCGGGAAGCTAGAGTAAGTAGT
TCGCCAGTTAATAGTTTGCGCAACGTTGTTGCCATTGCTACAGGCATCGTGGTGTCACGCTCGTCGTTTG
GTATGGCTTCATTCAGCTCCGGTTCCCAACGATCAAGGCGAGTTACATGATCCCCCATGTTGTGCAAAAA
AGCGGTTAGCTCCTTCGGTCCTCCGATCGTTGTCAGAAGTAAGTTGGCCGCAGTGTTATCACTCATGGTT
ATGGCAGCACTGCATAATTCTCTTACTGTCATGCCATCCGTAAGATGCTTTTCTGTGACTGGTGAGTACT
CAACCAAGTCATTCTGAGAATAGTGTATGCGGCGACCGAGTTGCTCTTGCCCGGCGTCAATACGGGATAA
TACCGCGCCACATAGCAGAACTTTAAAAGTGCTCATCATTGGAAAACGTTCTTCGGGGCGAAAACTCTCA
AGGATCTTACCGCTGTTGAGATCCAGTTCGATGTAACCCACTCGTGCACCCAACTGATCTTCAGCATCTT
TTACTTTCACCAGCGTTTCTGGGTGAGCAAAAACAGGAAGGCAAATGCCGCAAAAAAGGGAATAAGGGCG
ACACGGAAATGTTGAATACTCATACTCTTCCTTTTTCAATATTATTGAAGCATTTATCAGGGTTATTGTC
TCATGAGCGGATACATATTTGAATGTATTTAGAAAAATAAACAAATAGGGGTTCCGCGCACATTTCCCCG
AAAAGTGCCACCTGACGTCTAAGAAACCATTATTATCATGACATTAACCTATAAAAATAGGCGTATCACG
AGGCCCTTTCGTCTCGCGCGTTTCGGTGATGACGGTGAAAACCTCTGACACATGCAGCTCCCGGAGACGG
TCACAGCTTGTCTGTAAGCGGATGCCGGGAGCAGACAAGCCCGTCAGGGCGCGTCAGCGGGTGTTGGCGG
GTGTCGGGGCTGGCTTAACTATGCGGCATCAGAGCAGATTGTACTGAGAGTGCACCATATGCGGTGTGAA
ATACCGCACAGATGCGTAAGGAGAAAATACCGCATCAGGCGCCATTCGCCATTCAGGCTGCGCAACTGTT
GGGAAGGGCGATCGGTGCGGGCCTCTTCGCTATTACGCCAGCTGGCGAAAGGGGGATGTGCTGCAAGGCG
ATTAAGTTGGGTAACGCCAGGGTTTTCCCAGTCACGACGTTGTAAAACGACGGCCAGTGAATTGGATTTA
GGTGACACTATAGAATACGAATTCCGCAGGCCTGCTCGGATCATGTGATTTCTCTTTGTTCAAGGAGTCA
CCCCCTTGGTTTGAAGAAATCCTTACGGCTGTGATCTGCACACTCAGCCGGGAGGCATCCGCCGAAAATT
CGATAACCTCCATCCTCGTCAACTTAAACCGCGGGGCGCGACTATCTTACGCACTTGCATGATTCTCCTC
GCTGCTTAAG
