>Addgene plasmid #29307 | pMCGL | addgene partial sequence | sequence record 38333 | T7 5'-TAATACGACTCACTATAGGG-3'
ATCCTCTAGAGTCGACCTGCAGGCATGCGCGCCCGAACTTAAGCAGCGAGGAGAATCATGCAAGTGCGTA
AGATAGTCGCGCCCCGCGGTTTAAGTTGACGAGGATGGAGGTTATCGAATTTTCGGCGGATGCCTCCCGG
CTGAGTGTGCAGATCACAGCCGTAAGGATTTCTTCAAACCAAGGGGGTGACTCCTTGAACAAAGAGAAAT
CACATGATCCGAGCAGGCCTGCGGAATTCGTATTCTATAGTGTCACCTAAATCCAATTCACTGGCCGTCG
TTTTACAACGTCGTGACTGGGAAAACCCTGGCGTTACCCAACTTAATCGCCTTGCAGCACATCCCCCTTT
CGCCAGCTGGCGTAATAGCGAAGAGGCCCGCACCGATCGCCCTTCCCAACAGTTGCGCAGCCTGAATGGC
GAATGGCGCCTGATGCGGTATTTTCTCCTTACGCATCTGTGCGGTATTTCACACCGCATATGGTGCACTC
TCAGTACAATCTGCTCTGATGCCGCATAGTTAAGCCAGCCCCGACACCCGCCAACACCCGCTGACGCGCC
CTGACGGGCTTGTCTGCTCCCGGCATCCGCTTACAGACAAGCTGTGACCGTCTCCGGGAGCTGCATGTGT
CAGAGGTTTTCACCGTCATCACCGAAACGCGCGAGACGAAAGGGCCTCGTGATACGCCTATTTTTATAGG
TTAATGTCATGATAATAATGGTTTCTTAGACGTCAGGTGGCACTTTTCGGGGAAATGTGCGCGGAACCCC
TATTTGTTTATTTTTCTAAATACATTCAAATATGTATCCGCTCATGAGACAATAACCCTGATAAATGCTT
CAATAATATTGAAAAAGGAAGAGTATGAGTATTCAACATTTCCGTGTCGCCCTTATTCCCTTT
